Addgene plasmid #50505: pCDNA HA FAK Y576/577F
Depositing lab: Kenneth Yamada. Depositing organization: National Institute of Dental and Craniofacial Research (NIDCR). Publication: PTEN interactions with focal adhesion kinase and suppression of the extracellular matrix-dependent phosphatidylinositol 3-kinase/Akt cell survival pathway. Tamura M, Gu J, Danen EH, Takino T, Miyamoto S, Yamada KM. J Biol Chem. 1999 Jul 16;274(29):20693-703. 10.1074/jbc.274.29.20693 PubMed 10400703.
Backbone
  Vector backbone: pCDNA HA
  Vector type: Mammalian Expression
Growth in bacteria
  Bacterial resistance: Ampicillin, 100 μg/mL
  Growth temperature: 37°C
  Growth strain: DH5alpha
  Copy number: High Copy
Gene/Insert
  Gene/Insert name: protein tyrosine kinase, mutated (alt names: FAK; PTK2)
  Species: M. musculus (mouse)
  Mutation: Y576/577F
  Promoter: CMV
  Tag / fusion protein: HA (N terminal on backbone)
  Cloning method: Restriction Enzyme; 5′ cloning site BamHI (not destroyed); 3′ cloning site XbaI (not destroyed)
  Sequencing primers: 5′ pCDNA FW (TTAATACGACTCACTATAGGG)
Terms and licenses: Academic/Nonprofit Terms; Industry Terms: Not Available to Industry
Depositor comments: HA tag variant: TMYDVPDYA
How to cite: pCDNA HA FAK Y576/577F was a gift from Kenneth Yamada (Addgene plasmid # 50505 ; http://n2t.net/addgene:50505 ; RRID:Addgene_50505)
