[The description below was written by a language model from this plasmid's Addgene catalogue record.]
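Description:
pCDNA HA FAK Y576/577F is a mammalian expression plasmid built on a pCDNA HA backbone, a pcDNA-type vector that supplies an N-terminal HA epitope tag upstream of the cloning site. It is maintained in E. coli as a high-copy plasmid under ampicillin selection. The record gives no feature table, so the origin of replication, the polyadenylation signal and any mammalian selection marker are not stated. The listed sequencing primer anneals upstream of the insert, but the record does not describe the element it binds.

The insert is mouse focal adhesion kinase (FAK, also known as PTK2), a cytoplasmic protein tyrosine kinase. It was placed between BamHI and XbaI sites, both of which are retained, and is expressed from the strong constitutive CMV promoter. The protein is produced as an HA-FAK fusion, and the depositor notes that the tag is a variant of the usual HA epitope sequence. The coding sequence carries the double substitution Y576F/Y577F. These two tyrosines lie in the kinase domain activation loop, where their phosphorylation is generally understood to be needed for full catalytic activity. Replacing them with phenylalanine therefore yields a form that cannot be phosphorylated at those positions.

The associated publication concerns PTEN interactions with FAK and suppression of the extracellular matrix-dependent PI 3-kinase/Akt survival pathway. The plasmid is suited to transfecting mammalian cells to compare this mutant with wild-type or other FAK variants in adhesion-dependent signalling studies. The HA tag allows the exogenous protein to be detected or immunoprecipitated separately from endogenous FAK.
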