>Addgene plasmid #50505 | pCDNA HA FAK Y576/577F | addgene partial sequence | sequence record 78505 | BGH-rev 5'-TAGAAGGCACAGTCGAGG-3'
CTATAGAATAGGGCCCTCTAGATGCATGCTCGAGCGGCCGCTCTAGGATCTCCCAAAGGGCAGAAAGCCA
CGTTCAATGGCCAGGGGCTCAGTGTGGCCGTGTCTGCCCTAGCATTTTCAGTCTTGCTTGATCAATAACA
TCAAGTAGGTTCTTGGCATCCACAGCCAGGGCGTGAGCAGCTGTCAGCATCTGCTTCTTATACTCCTGCT
GCAGGCTGGTCATGACGTACTGCTGCGCCAGCTTCATCTTGCTGATGAGCTCGCCTAAGTCGGAGTTCAG
CAGCTTCTGTGCCATCTCGATCTCTCGATGAGTGCTGGCTGGAAGAGCAGGAATGGTCTCATCCACCGTG
GCTAGTAAGGTCCGCAGGGCCAGGCCAACTTCCTTCACCATAGGGACGTACTCTTCTGGAGGAGCTGGCT
GGATTTTGCTGGACATCTCGATGACAGCCTTCACTAGGCCTGTCACATTTTCATATACCTTGTCATTGGA
CCGGTCAAGGTTGGCAGTGGGAGGGGGGCTGATTTCCTGGGGCTGAAGCTTGACACCCTCATTGTAGCTG
TCTGCAGGGCTGCTGATGCTGGACAGGTTGCTTAGGTGGCCAGGTGCTCCAGGGCGAGGAGGTTTCTTTG
GTGGAGCTGCAGGATCTGGCTTCCCCACAGGCTGATAGATGTGTTGGTTTCCAGTCGGACCCTGAAAACT
CCCGTCTTCCCTGTCGATGCTGCCTCGAGAGAGCCTCACATCAGGTTTCAGGAATCGCTCTTCCTTCTCC
AGCCAGCGCTGGTCTTCTTCCATTTCCTGCTGCTGTCGGATTAGCCGCTCTTCCATCAGGTGAGGGGGAA
GCACCTGTCCCATCCCTCGAAGGTCCAAAGCTGCCGAATCCTCCACACTGGGCTGCCACATGGACATCTC
CTGAGGTCTGTGATTCCACAATTCTGTCTGGTCCA
