>Addgene plasmid #50505 | pCDNA HA FAK Y576/577F | addgene partial sequence | sequence record 79112 | mFAK-F 5'-ttaaccaagtgcagaccatcc-3'
AAGGAATGCTACAACTCAAAATCGCTGGTGCTCCTGAGCCTCTGACCGTGACGGCACCATCCCTAACCAT
TGCCGAGAACATGGCCGACCTGATTGATGGATACTGCCGGCTGGTGAATGGAGCCACACAATCTTTCATC
ATCAGACCCCAGAAAGAAGGTGAACGGGCGTTGCCATCAATACCAAAGTTGGCCAACAGTGAAAAGCAAG
GCATGCGGACACATGCAGTCTCTGTGTCAGAGACAGATGACTATGCAGAGATCATCGATGAGGAAGACAC
ATACACCATGCCCTCGACCAGGGATTATGAGATTCAGAGAGAAAGAATAGAACTTGGACGCTGTATTGGA
GAAGGTCAGTTTGGAGATGTACATCAAGGCGTGTACCTGAGCCCAGAGAATCCAGCTTTGGCTGTTGCAA
TCAAAACATGTAAAAACTGTACTTCGGACAGCGTGAGAGAGAAGTTCCTTCAAGAAGCCTTAACAATGCG
TCAGTTTGACCATCCTCACATCGTGAAGCTGATTGGAGTCATTACAGAGAACCCTGTCTGGATAATCATG
GAGTTGTGCACACTTGGAGAGCTGAGGTCATTTTTGCAAGTAAGAAAATACAGCTTGGACCTGGCATCTT
TGATATTATATGCCTATCAGCTTAGTACAGCACTCGCGTATCTGGAGAGCAAAAGATTTGTTCACAGGGA
CATTGCTGCTCGGAATGTTCTGGTGTCTTCAAATGATTGTGTAAAATTGGGAGACTTTGGATTATCTCGA
TATATGGAAGACAGTACTTTCTTTAAAGCTTCCAAAGGAAAATTACCTATTAAATGGATGGCTCCAGAGT
CAATCAATTTTCGACGTTTTACCTCAGCTAGTGACGTGTGGATGTTTGGTGTGTGTATGTGGGAGATACT
GATGCATGGCGTGAAGCCTTTTCA
