>Addgene plasmid #50505 | pCDNA HA FAK Y576/577F | addgene partial sequence | sequence record 79834 | CMV-F 5'-CGCAAATGGGCGGTAGGCGTG-3'
CTCTCTGGCTAACTAGAGAACCCACTGCTTACTGGCTTATCGAAATTAATACGACTCACTATAGGGAGAC
CCAAGCTTGGTACCGAGCTCGGATCCACCATGTACGACGTTCCTGATTACGCTAGCCTCCCGAGATCCGG
TATGGCAGCTGCTTATCTTGACCCAAACTTGAATCACACACCAAGTTCGAGTACTAAGACTCACCTGGGT
ACTGGCATGGAACGGTCCCCTGGTGCAATGGAACGAGTATTAAAGGTCTTTCATCATTTTGAAAGCAGTA
GTGAGCCAACCACCTGGGCCAGTATTATCAGGCATGGAGATGCTACTGATGTCAGGGGCATCATTCAGAA
GATAGTGGACAGTCACAAAGTAAAGCACGTGGCCTGCTATGGATTTCGCCTCAGTCACCTGCGATCGGAG
GAGGTGCACTGGCTGCACGTGGACATGGGTGTCTCCAGTGTGAGGGAGAAATATGAACTCGCCCACCCAC
CAGAGGAGTGGAAATATGAGTTGAGAATTCGTTACTTGCCAAAAGGATTTCTAAACCAGTTTACTGAAGA
TAAGCCAACATTGAATTTCTTCTATCAACAGGTGAAGAGTGACTACATGCAAGAAATAGCTGATCAAGTA
GACCAAGAAATAGCTTTGAAGTTGGGTTGTTTGGAAATTAGGCGATCCTATTGGGAGATGAGGGGTAATG
CCCTAGAGAAGAAGTCCAACTATGAAGTATTAGAAAAAGATGTTGGTTTAAAGCGATTTTTTCCTAAGAG
TTTACTGGATTCTGTCAAGGCCAAAACACTAAGAAAGCTGATCCAGCAAACATTCAGGCAGTTTGCCAAC
CTTAATAGAGAA
